Addgene plasmid #207196: pFUW-TetO-PRDM1
Purpose: doxycycline-inducible expression of Human PRDM1 in mammalian cells
Depositing lab: Filipe Pereira. Depositing organization: Center for Neuroscience and Cell Biology, University of Coimbra. Publication: Anchored screening identifies transcription factor blueprints underlying dendritic cell diversity and subset-specific anti-tumor immunity. Henriques-Oliveira L, Altman AR, Kurochkin I, Ascic E, Halitzki E, Matei A, Pértiga-Cabral D, Ulmert I, Holst S, Nair MS, Cunha PP, Park S, Vergani S, Kharas MG, Yuan J, Lahl K, Rosa FF, Pires CF, Pereira C-F. Immunity. 58, 1-20. October 2025. 10.1016/j.immuni.2025.08.001.
Backbone
  Vector backbone: pFUW-TetO
  Vector type: Mammalian Expression, Lentiviral
Growth in bacteria
  Bacterial resistance: Ampicillin, 100 μg/mL
  Growth temperature: 37°C
  Growth strain: NEB Stable
  Copy number: High Copy
Gene/Insert
  Gene/Insert name: pFUW-TetO-PRDM1
  Species: H. sapiens (human)
  Insert size (bp): 2076
  GenBank ID: BC103832
  Promoter: CMV
  Entrez Gene: PRDM1 (a.k.a. BLIMP-1, BLIMP1, PRDI-BF1)
  Cloning method: Restriction Enzyme; 5′ cloning site XbaI (unknown if destroyed); 3′ cloning site BstBI (unknown if destroyed)
  Sequencing primers: 5′ TCCACGCTGTTTTGACCTCC
Terms and licenses: Academic/Nonprofit Terms; Industry Terms: Not Available to Industry
How to cite: pFUW-TetO-PRDM1 was a gift from Filipe Pereira (Addgene plasmid # 207196 ; http://n2t.net/addgene:207196 ; RRID:Addgene_207196)
