[The description below was written by a language model from this plasmid's Addgene catalogue record and pLannotate feature annotations shown in this document.]
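Description:
pFUW-TetO-PRDM1 is a lentiviral transfer plasmid built on the pFUW-TetO backbone for doxycycline-inducible expression of human PRDM1 (also known as BLIMP-1) in mammalian cells. It is maintained in E. coli through a high-copy ColE1/pUC-type origin and selected with ampicillin via the β-lactamase gene; an f1 origin is also present. Outside the viral region, the backbone carries an SV40 promoter/EM7 promoter-driven BleoR cassette with an SV40 polyadenylation signal, which could in principle confer Zeocin resistance in bacteria or transfected cells but would not be packaged into virus.

The viral genome is transcribed in packaging cells from a CMV enhancer/promoter fused to a truncated HIV-1 5' LTR, an arrangement typical of Tat-independent, third-generation-style vectors. It is followed by the Ψ packaging signal with a partial gag sequence, the Rev response element for nuclear export of the unspliced genomic RNA, and the cPPT/CTS element that aids nuclear import in transduced cells. The internal expression cassette consists of a tetracycline response element with seven tetO copies joined to a minimal CMV promoter (the "CMV" promoter listed in the catalogue entry), driving the roughly 2.1 kb PRDM1 coding sequence. This is followed by a WPRE to enhance transcript stability and expression, a truncated 3' LTR, and a bGH polyadenylation signal. No tag or reporter is annotated, and the plasmid encodes no tetracycline transactivator, so induction requires one, such as rtTA, supplied separately. The associated publication concerns screening of transcription factors underlying dendritic cell diversity, which is consistent with use in inducible transcription factor overexpression experiments.
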