Features (pLannotate 1.2.2; 32 found; start..end, strand, type, name):
     27..406     +  enhancer       CMV enhancer: human cytomegalovirus immediate early enhancer
    407..606     +  promoter       CMV promoter: human cytomegalovirus (CMV) immediate early promoter
    624..804     +  LTR            5' LTR (truncated): truncated 5' long terminal repeat (LTR) from HIV-1
    851..976     +  misc_feature   HIV-1 Ψ: packaging signal of human immunodeficiency virus type 1
    960..1323    +  CDS            HIV-1 gag (fragment): gag protein from human immunodeficiency virus 1; gag
   1469..1702    +  misc_feature   RRE: The Rev response element (RRE) of HIV-1 allows for Rev-dependent mRNA export from the nucleus to the cytoplasm.
   2079..2179    +  CDS            Rev (fragment): human immunodeficiency virus 1 (HIV-1) Rev protein; rev; enhances nuclear export of unspliced and incompletely spliced viral mRNAs
   2229..2346    +  misc_feature   cPPT/CTS: central polypurine tract and central termination sequence of HIV-1
   2403..2673    +  protein_bind   tetracycline response element: contains seven copies of the tetracycline operator tetO tetracycline repressor TetR
   2684..2701    +  misc_feature   MCS (fragment): pUC18/19 multiple cloning site
   2706..2744    +  promoter       minimal CMV promoter: human cytomegalovirus (CMV) immediate early promoter
   2856..4922    +  CDS            PRDM1 (fragment): PRDM1_HUMAN - Also known as BLIMP1. Experimental evidence at protein level: Swiss-Prot protein existence level 1. Transcription factor that mediates a transcriptional program in various innate and adaptive immune tissue-resident lymphocyte T cell types such as tissue-resident memory T (Trm), natural killer (trNK) and natural killer T (NKT) cells and negatively regulates gene expression of proteins that promote the egress of tissue-resident T-cell populations from non-lymphoid organs. Plays a role in the development, retention and long-term establishment of adaptive and innate tissue- resident
   4932..4950    +  misc_feature   MCS (fragment): pBluescript multiple cloning site
   4950..5538    +  misc_feature   WPRE: woodchuck hepatitis virus posttranscriptional regulatory element
   5475..6056    +  CDS            nef (fragment): NEF_HV1H2 - Experimental evidence at protein level: Swiss-Prot protein existence level 1. Extracellular Nef protein targets CD4(+) T-lymphocytes for apoptosis by interacting with CXCR4 surface receptors. From Human immunodeficiency virus type 1 group M subtype B (isolate HXB2) (HIV-1).
   6063..6243    +  LTR            5' LTR (truncated): truncated 5' long terminal repeat (LTR) from HIV-1
   6275..6499    +  polyA_signal   bGH poly(A) signal: bovine growth hormone polyadenylation signal
   6503..6524    +  promoter       SV40 promoter (fragment): SV40 enhancer and early promoter
   6545..6973    +  rep_origin     f1 ori (sequence partly withheld): f1 bacteriophage origin of replication; arrow indicates direction of (+) strand synthesis
   6987..7316    +  promoter       SV40 promoter: SV40 enhancer and early promoter
   7364..7411    +  promoter       EM7 promoter: synthetic bacterial promoter&nbsp
   7430..7804    +  CDS            BleoR: antibiotic-binding protein; Sh ble from Streptoalloteichus hindustanus; confers resistance to bleomycin, phleomycin, and Zeocin™
   7814..7939    +  CDS            ble (fragment): BLE_KLEPN - Experimental evidence at protein level: Swiss-Prot protein existence level 1. Binding protein with a strong affinity to the bleomycin family of antibiotics. Binds to CL990; an antimitotic-antibiotic compound. From Klebsiella pneumoniae.
   7934..8055    +  polyA_signal   SV40 poly(A) signal: SV40 polyadenylation signal
   8128..8144    -  protein_bind   lac operator: The lac repressor binds to the lac operator to inhibit transcription in E. coli. This inhibition can be relieved by adding lactose or isopropyl-β-D-thiogalactopyranoside (IPTG). lac repressor encoded by lacI
   8152..8182    -  promoter       lac promoter: promoter for the E. coli lac operon
   8197..8218    -  protein_bind   CAP binding site: CAP binding activates transcription in the presence of cAMP. E. coli catabolite activator protein
   8231..8323    -  CDS            lacI (fragment): lac repressor; lacI; The lac repressor binds to the lac operator to inhibit transcription in E. coli. This inhibition can be relieved by adding lactose or isopropyl-β-D-thiogalactopyranoside (IPTG).
   8506..9094    -  rep_origin     ori: high-copy-number ColE1/pMB1/pBR322/pUC origin of replication
   9265..10125   -  CDS            AmpR: β-lactamase; bla; confers resistance to ampicillin, carbenicillin, and related antibiotics
  10126..10230   -  promoter       AmpR promoter: bla
  10289..10341   -  misc_feature   bom (fragment): basis of mobility region from pBR322
>Addgene plasmid #207196 | pFUW-TetO-PRDM1 | addgene full sequence | sequence record 416290 | Addgene NGS Result
CGATGTACGGGCCAGATATACGCGTTGACATTGATTATTGACTAGTTATTAATAGTAATCAATTACGGGG
TCATTAGTTCATAGCCCATATATGGAGTTCCGCGTTACATAACTTACGGTAAATGGCCCGCCTGGCTGAC
CGCCCAACGACCCCCGCCCATTGACGTCAATAATGACGTATGTTCCCATAGTAACGCCAATAGGGACTTT
CCATTGACGTCAATGGGTGGAGTATTTACGGTAAACTGCCCACTTGGCAGTACATCAAGTGTATCATATG
CCAAGTACGCCCCCTATTGACGTCAATGACGGTAAATGGCCCGCCTGGCATTATGCCCAGTACATGACCT
TATGGGACTTTCCTACTTGGCAGTACATCTACGTATTAGTCATCGCTATTACCATGGTGATGCGGTTTTG
GCAGTACATCAATGGGCGTGGATAGCGGTTTGACTCACGGGGATTTCCAAGTCTCCACCCCATTGACGTC
AATGGGAGTTTGTTTTGGCACCAAAATCAACGGGACTTTCCAAAATGTCGTAACAACTCCGCCCCATTGA
CGCAAATGGGCGGTAGGCGTGTACGGTGGGAGGTCTATATAAGCAGCGCGTTTTGCCTGTACTGGGTCTC
TCTGGTTAGACCAGATCTGAGCCTGGGAGCTCTCTGGCTAACTAGGGAACCCACTGCTTAAGCCTCAATA
AAGCTTGCCTTGAGTGCTTCAAGTAGTGTGTGCCCGTCTGTTGTGTGACTCTGGTAACTAGAGATCCCTC
AGACCCTTTTAGTCAGTGTGGAAAATCTCTAGCAGTGGCGCCCGAACAGGGACTTGAAAGCGAAAGGGAA
ACCAGAGGAGCTCTCTCGACGCAGGACTCGGCTTGCTGAAGCGCGCACGGCAAGAGGCGAGGGGCGGCGA
CTGGTGAGTACGCCAAAAATTTTGACTAGCGGAGGCTAGAAGGAGAGAGATGGGTGCGAGAGCGTCAGTA
TTAAGCGGGGGAGAATTAGATCGCGATGGGAAAAAATTCGGTTAAGGCCAGGGGGAAAGAAAAAATATAA
ATTAAAACATATAGTATGGGCAAGCAGGGAGCTAGAACGATTCGCAGTTAATCCTGGCCTGTTAGAAACA
TCAGAAGGCTGTAGACAAATACTGGGACAGCTACAACCATCCCTTCAGACAGGATCAGAAGAACTTAGAT
CATTATATAATACAGTAGCAACCCTCTATTGTGTGCATCAAAGGATAGAGATAAAAGACACCAAGGAAGC
TTTAGACAAGATAGAGGAAGAGCAAAACAAAAGTAAGACCACCGCACAGCAAGCGGCCGCTGATCTTCAG
ACCTGGAGGAGGAGATATGAGGGACAATTGGAGAAGTGAATTATATAAATATAAAGTAGTAAAAATTGAA
CCATTAGGAGTAGCACCCACCAAGGCAAAGAGAAGAGTGGTGCAGAGAGAAAAAAGAGCAGTGGGAATAG
GAGCTTTGTTCCTTGGGTTCTTGGGAGCAGCAGGAAGCACTATGGGCGCAGCGTCAATGACGCTGACGGT
ACAGGCCAGACAATTATTGTCTGGTATAGTGCAGCAGCAGAACAATTTGCTGAGGGCTATTGAGGCGCAA
CAGCATCTGTTGCAACTCACAGTCTGGGGCATCAAGCAGCTCCAGGCAAGAATCCTGGCTGTGGAAAGAT
ACCTAAAGGATCAACAGCTCCTGGGGATTTGGGGTTGCTCTGGAAAACTCATTTGCACCACTGCTGTGCC
TTGGAATGCTAGTTGGAGTAATAAATCTCTGGAACAGATTTGGAATCACACGACCTGGATGGAGTGGGAC
AGAGAAATTAACAATTACACAAGCTTAATACACTCCTTAATTGAAGAATCGCAAAACCAGCAAGAAAAGA
ATGAACAAGAATTATTGGAATTAGATAAATGGGCAAGTTTGTGGAATTGGTTTAACATAACAAATTGGCT
GTGGTATATAAAATTATTCATAATGATAGTAGGAGGCTTGGTAGGTTTAAGAATAGTTTTTGCTGTACTT
TCTATAGTGAATAGAGTTAGGCAGGGATATTCACCATTATCGTTTCAGACCCACCTCCCAACCCCGAGGG
GACCCGACAGGCCCGAAGGAATAGAAGAAGAAGGTGGAGAGAGAGACAGAGACAGATCCATTCGATTAGT
GAACGGATCGGCACTGCGTGCGCCAATTCTGCAGACAAATGGCAGTATTCATCCACAATTTTAAAAGAAA
AGGGGGGATTGGGGGGTACAGTGCAGGGGAAAGAATAGTAGACATAATAGCAACAGACATACAAACTAAA
GAATTACAAAAACAAATTACAAAAATTCAAAATTTTCGGGTTTATTACAGGGACAGCAGAGATCCAGTTT
GGTTAGATCTCGAGTTTACCACTCCCTATCAGTGATAGAGAAAAGTGAAAGTCGAGTTTACCACTCCCTA
TCAGTGATAGAGAAAAGTGAAAGTCGAGTTTACCACTCCCTATCAGTGATAGAGAAAAGTGAAAGTCGAG
TTTACCACTCCCTATCAGTGATAGAGAAAAGTGAAAGTCGAGTTTACCACTCCCTATCAGTGATAGAGAA
AAGTGAAAGTCGAGTTTACCACTCCCTATCAGTGATAGAGAAAAGTGAAAGTCGAGTTTACCACTCCCTA
TCAGTGATAGAGAAAAGTGAAAGTCGAGCTCGGTACCCGGGTCGAGGTAGGCGTGTACGGTGGGAGGCCT
ATATAAGCAGAGCTCGTTTAGTGAACCGTCAGATCGCCTGGAGACGCCATCCACGCTGTTTTGACCTCCA
TAGAAGACACCGGGACCGATCCAGCCTCCGCGGCCCCGAATTCACCGGTATGGAAAAGATCTATTCCAGA
GGGGAGCTTCACCACTTCATTGACGGCTTTAATGAAGAGAAAAGCAACTGGATGCGCTATGTGAATCCAG
CACACTCTCCCCGGGAGCAAAACCTGGCTGCGTGTCAGAACGGGATGAACATCTACTTCTACACCATTAA
GCCCATCCCTGCCAACCAGGAACTTCTTGTGTGGTATTGTCGGGACTTTGCAGAAAGGCTTCACTACCCT
TATCCCGGAGAGCTGACAATGATGAATCTCACACAAACACAGAGCAGTCTAAAGCAACCGAGCACTGAGA
AAAATGAACTCTGCCCAAAGAATGTCCCAAAGAGAGAGTACAGCGTGAAAGAAATCCTAAAATTGGACTC
CAACCCCTCCAAAGGAAAGGACCTCTACCGTTCTAACATTTCACCCCTCACATCAGAAAAGGACCTCGAT
GACTTTAGAAGACGTGGGAGCCCCGAAATGCCCTTCTACCCTCGGGTCGTTTACCCCATCCGGGCCCCTC
TGCCAGAAGACTTTTTGAAAGCTTCCCTGGCCTACGGGATCGAGAGACCCACGTACATCACTCGCTCCCC
CATTCCATCCTCCACCACTCCAAGCCCCTCTGCAAGAAGCAGCCCCGACCAAAGCCTCAAGAGCTCCAGC
CCTCACAGCAGCCCTGGGAATACGGTGTCCCCTGTGGGCCCCGGCTCTCAAGAGCACCGGGACTCCTACG
CTTACTTGAACGCGTCCTACGGCACGGAAGGTTTGGGCTCCTACCCTGGCTACGCACCCCTGCCCCACCT
CCCGCCAGCTTTCATCCCCTCGTACAACGCTCACTACCCCAAGTTCCTCTTGCCCCCCTACGGCATGAAT
TGTAATGGCCTGAGCGCTGTGAGCAGCATGAATGGCATCAACAACTTTGGCCTCTTCCCGAGGCTGTGCC
CTGTCTACAGCAATCTCCTCGGTGGGGGCAGCCTGCCCCACCCCATGCTCAACCCCACTTCTCTCCCGAG
CTCGCTGCCCTCAGATGGAGCCCGGAGGTTGCTCCAGCCGGAGCATCCCAGGGAGGTGCTTGTCCCGGCG
CCCCACAGTGCCTTCTCCTTTACCGGGGCCGCCGCCAGCATGAAGGACAAGGCCTGTAGCCCCACAAGCG
GGTCTCCCACGGCGGGAACAGCCGCCACGGCAGAACATGTGGTGCAGCCCAAAGCTACCTCAGCAGCGAT
GGCAGCCCCCAGCAGCGACGAAGCCATGAATCTCATTAAAAACAAAAGAAACATGACCGGCTACAAGACC
CTTCCCTACCCGCTGAAGAAGCAGAACGGCAAGATCAAGTACGAATGCAACGTTTGCGCCAAGACTTTCG
GCCAGCTCTCCAATCTGAAGGTCCACCTGAGAGTGCACAGTGGAGAACGGCCTTTCAAATGTCAGACTTG
CAACAAGGGCTTTACTCAGCTCGCCCACCTGCAGAAACACTACCTGGTACACACGGGAGAAAAGCCACAT
GAATGCCAGGTCTGCCACAAGAGATTTAGCAGCACCAGCAATCTCAAGACCCACCTGCGACTCCATTCTG
GAGAGAAACCATACCAATGCAAGGTGTGCCCTGCCAAGTTCACCCAGTTTGTGCACCTGAAACTGCACAA
GCGTCTGCACACCCGGGAGCGGCCCCACAAGTGCTCCCAGTGCCACAAGAACTACATCCATCTCTGTAGC
CTCAAGGTTCACCTGAAAGGGAACTGCGCTGCGGCCCCGGCGCCTGGGCTGCCCTTGGAAGATCTGACCC
GAATCAATGAAGAAATCGAGAAGTTTGACATCAGTGACAATGCTGACCGGCTCGAGGACGTGGAGGATGA
CATCAGTGTGATCTCTGTAGTGGAGAAGGAAATTCTGGCCGTGGTCAGAAAAGAGAAAGAAGAAACTGGC
CTGAAAGTGTCTTTGCAAAGAAACATGGGGAATGGACTCCTCTCCTCAGGGTGCAGCCTTTATGAGTCAT
CAGATCTACCCCTCATGAAGTTGCCTCCCAGCAACCCACTACCTCTGGTACCTGTAAAGGTCAAACAAGA
AACAGTTGAACCAATGGATCCTTAATTCGAAGATATCAAGCTTATCGATAATCAACCTCTGGATTACAAA
ATTTGTGAAAGATTGACTGGTATTCTTAACTATGTTGCTCCTTTTACGCTATGTGGATACGCTGCTTTAA
TGCCTTTGTATCATGCTATTGCTTCCCGTATGGCTTTCATTTTCTCCTCCTTGTATAAATCCTGGTTGCT
GTCTCTTTATGAGGAGTTGTGGCCCGTTGTCAGGCAACGTGGCGTGGTGTGCACTGTGTTTGCTGACGCA
ACCCCCACTGGTTGGGGCATTGCCACCACCTGTCAGCTCCTTTCCGGGACTTTCGCTTTCCCCCTCCCTA
TTGCCACGGCGGAACTCATCGCCGCCTGCCTTGCCCGCTGCTGGACAGGGGCTCGGCTGTTGGGCACTGA
CAATTCCGTGGTGTTGTCGGGGAAATCATCGTCCTTTCCTTGGCTGCTCGCCTGTGTTGCCACCTGGATT
CTGCGCGGGACGTCCTTCTGCTACGTCCCTTCGGCCCTCAATCCAGCGGACCTTCCTTCCCGCGGCCTGC
TGCCGGCTCTGCGGCCTCTTCCGCGTCTTCGCCTTCGCCCTCAGACGAGTCGGATCTCCCTTTGGGCCGC
CTCCCCGCATCGATACCGTCGACCTCGAGACCTAGAAAAACATGGAGCAATCACAAGTAGCAATACAGCA
GCTACCAATGCTGATTGTGCCTGGCTAGAAGCACAAGAGGAGGAGGAGGTGGGTTTTCCAGTCACACCTC
AGGTACCTTTAAGACCAATGACTTACAAGGCAGCTGTAGATCTTAGCCACTTTTTAAAAGAAAAGGGGGG
ACTGGAAGGGCTAATTCACTCCCAACGAAGACAAGATATCCTTGATCTGTGGATCTACCACACACAAGGC
TACTTCCCTGATTGGCAGAACTACACACCAGGGCCAGGGATCAGATATCCACTGACCTTTGGATGGTGCT
ACAAGCTAGTACCAGTTGAGCAAGAGAAGGTAGAAGAAGCCAATGAAGGAGAGAACACCCGCTTGTTACA
CCCTGTGAGCCTGCATGGGATGGATGACCCGGAGAGAGAAGTATTAGAGTGGAGGTTTGACAGCCGCCTA
GCATTTCATCACATGGCCCGAGAGCTGCATCCGGACTGTACTGGGTCTCTCTGGTTAGACCAGATCTGAG
CCTGGGAGCTCTCTGGCTAACTAGGGAACCCACTGCTTAAGCCTCAATAAAGCTTGCCTTGAGTGCTTCA
AGTAGTGTGTGCCCGTCTGTTGTGTGACTCTGGTAACTAGAGATCCCTCAGACCCTTTTAGTCAGTGTGG
AAAATCTCTAGCAGGGCCCGTTTAAACCCGCTGATCAGCCTCGACTGTGCCTTCTAGTTGCCAGCCATCT
GTTGTTTGCCCCTCCCCCGTGCCTTCCTTGACCCTGGAAGGTGCCACTCCCACTGTCCTTTCCTAATAAA
ATGAGGAAATTGCATCGCATTGTCTGAGTAGGTGTCATTCTATTCTGGGGGGTGGGGTGGGGCAGGACAG
CAAGGGGGAGGATTGGGAAGACAATAGCAGGCATGCTGGGGATGCGGTGGGCTCTATGGCTTCTGAGGCG
GAAAGAACCAGCTGGGGCTCTAGGGGGTATCCCC
[124 nt withheld, positions 6545-6668]
C
[91 nt withheld, positions 6670-6760]
A
[49 nt withheld, positions 6762-6810]
CCTTTGACGTTGGAGTCCACGTTCTTT
[37 nt withheld, positions 6838-6874]
ACCCTATCTCGGTCTATTCTTTTGATTTATAAGGGATTTTGCCGATTTCGGCCTATTGGTTAAAAAATGA
GCTGATTTAACAAAAATTTAACGCGAATTAATTCTGTGGAATGTGTGTCAGTTAGGGTGTGGAAAGTCCC
CAGGCTCCCCAGCAGGCAGAAGTATGCAAAGCATGCATCTCAATTAGTCAGCAACCAGGTGTGGAAAGTC
CCCAGGCTCCCCAGCAGGCAGAAGTATGCAAAGCATGCATCTCAATTAGTCAGCAACCATAGTCCCGCCC
CTAACTCCGCCCATCCCGCCCCTAACTCCGCCCAGTTCCGCCCATTCTCCGCCCCATGGCTGACTAATTT
TTTTTATTTATGCAGAGGCCGAGGCCGCCTCTGCCTCTGAGCTATTCCAGAAGTAGTGAGGAGGCTTTTT
TGGAGGCCTAGGCTTTTGCAAAAAGCTCCCGGGAGCTTGTATATCCATTTTCGGATCTGATCAGCACGTG
TTGACAATTAATCATCGGCATAGTATATCGGCATAGTATAATACGACAAGGTGAGGAACTAAACCATGGC
CAAGTTGACCAGTGCCGTTCCGGTGCTCACCGCGCGCGACGTCGCCGGAGCGGTCGAGTTCTGGACCGAC
CGGCTCGGGTTCTCCCGGGACTTCGTGGAGGACGACTTCGCCGGTGTGGTCCGGGACGACGTGACCCTGT
TCATCAGCGCGGTCCAGGACCAGGTGGTGCCGGACAACACCCTGGCCTGGGTGTGGGTGCGCGGCCTGGA
CGAGCTGTACGCCGAGTGGTCGGAGGTCGTGTCCACGAACTTCCGGGACGCCTCCGGGCCGGCCATGACC
GAGATCGGCGAGCAGCCGTGGGGGCGGGAGTTCGCCCTGCGCGACCCGGCCGGCAACTGCGTGCACTTCG
TGGCCGAGGAGCAGGACTGACACGTGCTACGAGATTTCGATTCCACCGCCGCCTTCTATGAAAGGTTGGG
CTTCGGAATCGTTTTCCGGGACGCCGGCTGGATGATCCTCCAGCGCGGGGATCTCATGCTGGAGTTCTTC
GCCCACCCCAACTTGTTTATTGCAGCTTATAATGGTTACAAATAAAGCAATAGCATCACAAATTTCACAA
ATAAAGCATTTTTTTCACTGCATTCTAGTTGTGGTTTGTCCAAACTCATCAATGTATCTTATCATGTCTG
TATACCGTCGACCTCTAGCTAGAGCTTGGCGTAATCATGGTCATAGCTGTTTCCTGTGTGAAATTGTTAT
CCGCTCACAATTCCACACAACATACGAGCCGGAAGCATAAAGTGTAAAGCCTGGGGTGCCTAATGAGTGA
GCTAACTCACATTAATTGCGTTGCGCTCACTGCCCGCTTTCCAGTCGGGAAACCTGTCGTGCCAGCTGCA
TTAATGAATCGGCCAACGCGCGGGGAGAGGCGGTTTGCGTATTGGGCGCTCTTCCGCTTCCTCGCTCACT
GACTCGCTGCGCTCGGTCGTTCGGCTGCGGCGAGCGGTATCAGCTCACTCAAAGGCGGTAATACGGTTAT
CCACAGAATCAGGGGATAACGCAGGAAAGAACATGTGAGCAAAAGGCCAGCAAAAGGCCAGGAACCGTAA
AAAGGCCGCGTTGCTGGCGTTTTTCCATAGGCTCCGCCCCCCTGACGAGCATCACAAAAATCGACGCTCA
AGTCAGAGGTGGCGAAACCCGACAGGACTATAAAGATACCAGGCGTTTCCCCCTGGAAGCTCCCTCGTGC
GCTCTCCTGTTCCGACCCTGCCGCTTACCGGATACCTGTCCGCCTTTCTCCCTTCGGGAAGCGTGGCGCT
TTCTCATAGCTCACGCTGTAGGTATCTCAGTTCGGTGTAGGTCGTTCGCTCCAAGCTGGGCTGTGTGCAC
GAACCCCCCGTTCAGCCCGACCGCTGCGCCTTATCCGGTAACTATCGTCTTGAGTCCAACCCGGTAAGAC
ACGACTTATCGCCACTGGCAGCAGCCACTGGTAACAGGATTAGCAGAGCGAGGTATGTAGGCGGTGCTAC
AGAGTTCTTGAAGTGGTGGCCTAACTACGGCTACACTAGAAGAACAGTATTTGGTATCTGCGCTCTGCTG
AAGCCAGTTACCTTCGGAAAAAGAGTTGGTAGCTCTTGATCCGGCAAACAAACCACCGCTGGTAGCGGTG
GTTTTTTTGTTTGCAAGCAGCAGATTACGCGCAGAAAAAAAGGATCTCAAGAAGATCCTTTGATCTTTTC
TACGGGGTCTGACGCTCAGTGGAACGAAAACTCACGTTAAGGGATTTTGGTCATGAGATTATCAAAAAGG
ATCTTCACCTAGATCCTTTTAAATTAAAAATGAAGTTTTAAATCAATCTAAAGTATATATGAGTAAACTT
GGTCTGACAGTTACCAATGCTTAATCAGTGAGGCACCTATCTCAGCGATCTGTCTATTTCGTTCATCCAT
AGTTGCCTGACTCCCCGTCGTGTAGATAACTACGATACGGGAGGGCTTACCATCTGGCCCCAGTGCTGCA
ATGATACCGCGAGACCCACGCTCACCGGCTCCAGATTTATCAGCAATAAACCAGCCAGCCGGAAGGGCCG
AGCGCAGAAGTGGTCCTGCAACTTTATCCGCCTCCATCCAGTCTATTAATTGTTGCCGGGAAGCTAGAGT
AAGTAGTTCGCCAGTTAATAGTTTGCGCAACGTTGTTGCCATTGCTACAGGCATCGTGGTGTCACGCTCG
TCGTTTGGTATGGCTTCATTCAGCTCCGGTTCCCAACGATCAAGGCGAGTTACATGATCCCCCATGTTGT
GCAAAAAAGCGGTTAGCTCCTTCGGTCCTCCGATCGTTGTCAGAAGTAAGTTGGCCGCAGTGTTATCACT
CATGGTTATGGCAGCACTGCATAATTCTCTTACTGTCATGCCATCCGTAAGATGCTTTTCTGTGACTGGT
GAGTACTCAACCAAGTCATTCTGAGAATAGTGTATGCGGCGACCGAGTTGCTCTTGCCCGGCGTCAATAC
GGGATAATACCGCGCCACATAGCAGAACTTTAAAAGTGCTCATCATTGGAAAACGTTCTTCGGGGCGAAA
ACTCTCAAGGATCTTACCGCTGTTGAGATCCAGTTCGATGTAACCCACTCGTGCACCCAACTGATCTTCA
GCATCTTTTACTTTCACCAGCGTTTCTGGGTGAGCAAAAACAGGAAGGCAAAATGCCGCAAAAAAGGGAA
TAAGGGCGACACGGAAATGTTGAATACTCATACTCTTCCTTTTTCAATATTATTGAAGCATTTATCAGGG
TTATTGTCTCATGAGCGGATACATATTTGAATGTATTTAGAAAAATAAACAAATAGGGGTTCCGCGCACA
TTTCCCCGAAAAGTGCCACCTGACGTCGACGGATCGGGAGATCTCCCGATCCCCTATGGTGCACTCTCAG
TACAATCTGCTCTGATGCCGCATAGTTAAGCCAGTATCTGCTCCCTGCTTGTGTGTTGGAGGTCGCTGAG
TAGTGCGCGAGCAAAATTTAAGCTACAACAAGGCAAGGCTTGACCGACAATTGCATGAAGAATCTGCTTA
GGGTTAGGCGTTTTGCGCTGCTTCG
